>Addgene plasmid #147799 | pT7-EGFP-C1-HsDCP1a-H19A_V | depositor full sequence | sequence record 290246 | Full Sequence
TAGTTATTAATAGTAATCAATTACGGGGTCATTAGTTCATAGCCCATATATGGAGTTCCGCGTTACATAA
CTTACGGTAAATGGCCCGCCTGGCTGACCGCCCAACGACCCCCGCCCATTGACGTCAATAATGACGTATG
TTCCCATAGTAACGCCAATAGGGACTTTCCATTGACGTCAATGGGTGGAGTATTTACGGTAAACTGCCCA
CTTGGCAGTACATCAAGTGTATCATATGCCAAGTACGCCCCCTATTGACGTCAATGACGGTAAATGGCCC
GCCTGGCATTATGCCCAGTACATGACCTTATGGGACTTTCCTACTTGGCAGTACATCTACGTATTAGTCA
TCGCTATTACCATGGTGATGCGGTTTTGGCAGTACATCAATGGGCGTGGATAGCGGTTTGACTCACGGGG
ATTTCCAAGTCTCCACCCCATTGACGTCAATGGGAGTTTGTTTTGGCACCAAAATCAACGGGACTTTCCA
AAATGTCGTAACAACTCCGCCCCATTGACGCAAATGGGCGGTAGGCGTGTACGGTGGGAGGTCTATATAA
GCAGAGCTCTCTGGCTAACTAGAGAACCCACTGCTTACTGGCTTATCGAAATTAATACGACTCACTATAG
GGAGACCCAAGCTCTAGCGCTACCGGTCGCCACCATGGTGAGCAAGGGCGAGGAGCTGTTCACCGGGGTG
GTGCCCATCCTGGTCGAGCTGGACGGCGACGTAAACGGCCACAAGTTCAGCGTGTCCGGCGAGGGCGAGG
GCGATGCCACCTACGGCAAGCTGACCCTGAAGTTCATCTGCACCACCGGCAAGCTGCCCGTGCCCTGGCC
CACCCTCGTGACCACCCTGACCTACGGCGTGCAGTGCTTCAGCCGCTACCCCGACCACATGAAGCAGCAC
GACTTCTTCAAGTCCGCCATGCCCGAAGGCTACGTCCAGGAGCGCACCATCTTCTTCAAGGACGACGGCA
ACTACAAGACCCGCGCCGAGGTGAAGTTCGAGGGCGACACCCTGGTGAACCGCATCGAGCTGAAGGGCAT
CGACTTCAAGGAGGACGGCAACATCCTGGGGCACAAGCTGGAGTACAACTACAACAGCCACAACGTCTAT
ATCATGGCCGACAAGCAGAAGAACGGCATCAAGGTGAACTTCAAGATCCGCCACAACATCGAGGACGGCA
GCGTGCAGCTCGCCGACCACTACCAGCAGAACACCCCCATCGGCGACGGCCCCGTGCTGCTGCCCGACAA
CCACTACCTGAGCACCCAGTCCGCCCTGAGCAAAGACCCCAACGAGAAGCGCGATCACATGGTCCTGCTG
GAGTTCGTGACCGCCGCCGGGATCACTCTCGGCATGGACGAGCTGTACAAGTCCGGACTCAGATCAATGG
AGGCGCTGAGTCGAGCTGGGCAGGAGATGAGCCTAGCGGCCCTGAAGCAAGCCGACCCCTATATCACCAG
CATCGCAGACCTCACGGGCCAGGTCGCTCTGTACACCTTCTGCCCCAAGGCCAACCAGTGGGAGAAGACT
GATATAGAAGGGACCTTATTCGTATATCGAAGGTCAGCTTCCCCTTACCATGGTTTTACCATTGTGAATC
GACTAAATATGCACAATCTAGTCGAACCAGTGAATAAAGATTTGGAATTTCAGCTCCATGAACCATTTCT
TCTGTATAGAAATGCAAGCTTGTCGATATATAGTATCTGGTTTTATGACAAGAATGACTGTCACCGCATA
GCAAAACTCATGGCTGATGTGGTAGAAGAGGAGACACGGCGATCCCAGCAAGCTGCTCGGGACAAACAGA
GTCCCAGCCAGGCCAATGGCTGCAGCGACCACAGGCCCATCGACATCCTGGAGATGCTGAGCAGAGCCAA
GGATGAGTATGAGAGGAATCAGATGGGTGACTCAAATATCTCCAGCCCTGGGTTACAGCCAAGCACTCAG
CTCTCCAATCTGGGAAGCACCGAGACTCTAGAAGAAATGCCCTCCGGGTCACAGGATAAGTCTGCTCCAT
CTGGACACAAGCATCTGACGGTAGAAGAGTTATTTGGAACCTCTTTGCCAAAGGAACAACCAGCAGTTGT
GGGTCTGGATTCAGAAGAAATGGAGAGGTTGCCAGGAGATGCCTCCCAGAAAGAGCCCAATTCATTCCTA
CCATTTCCCTTTGAGCAGTTAGGAGGAGCCCCTCAATCAGAAACCCTGGGTGTCCCTTCTGCTGCCCACC
ATTCAGTCCAGCCTGAAATCACCACCCCGGTGCTAATCACTCCAGCCTCCATCACACAGTCCAATGAAAA
GCATGCTCCAACCTACACAATCCCGTTGAGCCCTGTTCTCAGTCCCACTCTGCCAGCTGAAGCTCCTACT
GCACAGGTTCCCCCCAGCTTACCTCGAAACAGCACCATGATGCAGGCAGTGAAGACCACGCCTAGACAGA
GGTCTCCACTCCTGAACCAGCCAGTCCCTGAGCTAAGCCATGCCAGTCTGATTGCCAACCAGAGCCCCTT
CAGGGCCCCATTGAACGTGACGAACACAGCTGGCACATCCCTCCCAAGCGTTGATCTTCTCCAGAAACTC
AGGTTGACCCCACAGCATGACCAAATACAGACACAACCACTTGGGAAAGGTGCAATGGTAGCCAGCTTTT
CTCCGGCAGCTGGTCAGCTAGCCACACCTGAGAGCTTCATAGAGCCTCCCTCTAAGACAGCAGCAGCAAG
AGTGGCGGCCTCAGCCTCCCTGAGCAACATGGTGCTTGCTCCCCTTCAGTCTATGCAGCAGAACCAGGAT
CCTGAAGTATTTGTGCAGCCTAAGGTGTTATCCAGTGCCATCCCGGTTGCAGGCGCCCCACTGGTTACTG
CAACGACCACTGCAGTGTCTTCAGTCCTGCTGGCCCCAAGTGTTTTCCAGCAGACAGTTACAAGATCTTC
GGACCTTGAGAGGAAAGCCAGCTCCCCTTCTCCTCTAACTATTGGAACGCCAGAAAGTCAGAGAAAGCCT
TCCATTATTCTCAGCAAGTCTCAGCTCCAGGATACATTAATACATCTAATAAAGAATGATTCCAGCTTCC
TCAGTACACTTCATGAAGTCTACTTGCAGGTGCTGACCAAGAACAAAGACAACCACAACCTATGAGAATT
CTGCAGTCGACGGTACCGCGGGCCCGGGATCCACCGGATCTAGATAACTGATCATAATCAGCCATACCAC
ATTTGTAGAGGTTTTACTTGCTTTAAAAAACCTCCCACACCTCCCCCTGAACCTGAAACATAAAATGAAT
GCAATTGTTGTTGTTAACTTGTTTATTGCAGCTTATAATGGTTACAAATAAAGCAATAGCATCACAAATT
TCACAAATAAAGCATTTTTTTCACTGCATTCTAGTTGTGGTTTGTCCAAACTCATCAATGTATCTTAACG
CGTAAATTGTAAGCGTTAATATTTTGTTAAAATTCGCGTTAAATTTTTGTTAAATCAGCTCATTTTTTAA
CCAATAGGCCGAAATCGGCAAAATCCCTTATAAATCAAAAGAATAGACCGAGATAGGGT
[37 nt withheld, positions 3560-3596]
AAAGAACGTGGACTCCAACGTCAAAGG
[49 nt withheld, positions 3624-3672]
T
[91 nt withheld, positions 3674-3764]
G
[124 nt withheld, positions 3766-3889]
CAGGTGGCACTTTTCGGGGAAATGTGCGCGGAACCCCTATTTGTTTATTTTTCTAAATACATTCAAATAT
GTATCCGCTCATGAGACAATAACCCTGATAAATGCTTCAATAATATTGAAAAAGGAAGAGTCCTGAGGCG
GAAAGAACCAGCTGTGGAATGTGTGTCAGTTAGGGTGTGGAAAGTCCCCAGGCTCCCCAGCAGGCAGAAG
TATGCAAAGCATGCATCTCAATTAGTCAGCAACCAGGTGTGGAAAGTCCCCAGGCTCCCCAGCAGGCAGA
AGTATGCAAAGCATGCATCTCAATTAGTCAGCAACCATAGTCCCGCCCCTAACTCCGCCCATCCCGCCCC
TAACTCCGCCCAGTTCCGCCCATTCTCCGCCCCATGGCTGACTAATTTTTTTTATTTATGCAGAGGCCGA
GGCCGCCTCGGCCTCTGAGCTATTCCAGAAGTAGTGAGGAGGCTTTTTTGGAGGCCTAGGCTTTTGCAAA
GATCGATCAAGAGACAGGATGAGGATCGTTTCGCATGATTGAACAAGATGGATTGCACGCAGGTTCTCCG
GCCGCTTGGGTGGAGAGGCTATTCGGCTATGACTGGGCACAACAGACAATCGGCTGCTCTGATGCCGCCG
TGTTCCGGCTGTCAGCGCAGGGGCGCCCGGTTCTTTTTGTCAAGACCGACCTGTCCGGTGCCCTGAATGA
ACTGCAAGACGAGGCAGCGCGGCTATCGTGGCTGGCCACGACGGGCGTTCCTTGCGCAGCTGTGCTCGAC
GTTGTCACTGAAGCGGGAAGGGACTGGCTGCTATTGGGCGAAGTGCCGGGGCAGGATCTCCTGTCATCTC
ACCTTGCTCCTGCCGAGAAAGTATCCATCATGGCTGATGCAATGCGGCGGCTGCATACGCTTGATCCGGC
TACCTGCCCATTCGACCACCAAGCGAAACATCGCATCGAGCGAGCACGTACTCGGATGGAAGCCGGTCTT
GTCGATCAGGATGATCTGGACGAAGAGCATCAGGGGCTCGCGCCAGCCGAACTGTTCGCCAGGCTCAAGG
CGAGCATGCCCGACGGCGAGGATCTCGTCGTGACCCATGGCGATGCCTGCTTGCCGAATATCATGGTGGA
AAATGGCCGCTTTTCTGGATTCATCGACTGTGGCCGGCTGGGTGTGGCGGACCGCTATCAGGACATAGCG
TTGGCTACCCGTGATATTGCTGAAGAGCTTGGCGGCGAATGGGCTGACCGCTTCCTCGTGCTTTACGGTA
TCGCCGCTCCCGATTCGCAGCGCATCGCCTTCTATCGCCTTCTTGACGAGTTCTTCTGAGCGGGACTCTG
GGGTTCGAAATGACCGACCAAGCGACGCCCAACCTGCCATCACGAGATTTCGATTCCACCGCCGCCTTCT
ATGAAAGGTTGGGCTTCGGAATCGTTTTCCGGGACGCCGGCTGGATGATCCTCCAGCGCGGGGATCTCAT
GCTGGAGTTCTTCGCCCACCCTAGGGGGAGGCTAACTGAAACACGGAAGGAGACAATACCGGAAGGAACC
CGCGCTATGACGGCAATAAAAAGACAGAATAAAACGCACGGTGTTGGGTCGTTTGTTCATAAACGCGGGG
TTCGGTCCCAGGGCTGGCACTCTGTCGATACCCCACCGAGACCCCATTGGGGCCAATACGCCCGCGTTTC
TTCCTTTTCCCCACCCCACCCCCCAAGTTCGGGTGAAGGCCCAGGGCTCGCAGCCAACGTCGGGGCGGCA
GGCCCTGCCATAGCCTCAGGTTACTCATATATACTTTAGATTGATTTAAAACTTCATTTTTAATTTAAAA
GGATCTAGGTGAAGATCCTTTTTGATAATCTCATGACCAAAATCCCTTAACGTGAGTTTTCGTTCCACTG
AGCGTCAGACCCCGTAGAAAAGATCAAAGGATCTTCTTGAGATCCTTTTTTTCTGCGCGTAATCTGCTGC
TTGCAAACAAAAAAACCACCGCTACCAGCGGTGGTTTGTTTGCCGGATCAAGAGCTACCAACTCTTTTTC
CGAAGGTAACTGGCTTCAGCAGAGCGCAGATACCAAATACTGTCCTTCTAGTGTAGCCGTAGTTAGGCCA
CCACTTCAAGAACTCTGTAGCACCGCCTACATACCTCGCTCTGCTAATCCTGTTACCAGTGGCTGCTGCC
AGTGGCGATAAGTCGTGTCTTACCGGGTTGGACTCAAGACGATAGTTACCGGATAAGGCGCAGCGGTCGG
GCTGAACGGGGGGTTCGTGCACACAGCCCAGCTTGGAGCGAACGACCTACACCGAACTGAGATACCTACA
GCGTGAGCTATGAGAAAGCGCCACGCTTCCCGAAGGGAGAAAGGCGGACAGGTATCCGGTAAGCGGCAGG
GTCGGAACAGGAGAGCGCACGAGGGAGCTTCCAGGGGGAAACGCCTGGTATCTTTATAGTCCTGTCGGGT
TTCGCCACCTCTGACTTGAGCGTCGATTTTTGTGATGCTCGTCAGGGGGGCGGAGCCTATGGAAAAACGC
CAGCAACGCGGCCTTTTTACGGTTCCTGGCCTTTTGCTGGCCTTTTGCTCACATGTTCTTTCCTGCGTTA
TCCCCTGATTCTGTGGATAACCGTATTACCGCCATGCAT
Features (pLannotate 1.2.2; 17 found; start..end, strand, type, name):
     61..364     +  enhancer       CMV enhancer: human cytomegalovirus immediate early enhancer
    365..568     +  promoter       CMV promoter: human cytomegalovirus (CMV) immediate early promoter
    564..597     +  LTR            5' LTR (truncated) (fragment): truncated 5' long terminal repeat (LTR) from HIV-1
    613..631     +  promoter       T7 promoter: promoter for bacteriophage T7 RNA polymerase
    665..1381    +  CDS            EGFP: EGFP is a basic (constitutively fluorescent) green fluorescent protein published in 1996, derived from Aequorea victoria. It is reported to be a rapidly-maturing weak dimer with moderate acid sensitivity.
   1397..3142    +  CDS            DCP1A: DCP1A_HUMAN - Also known as SMIF. Experimental evidence at protein level: Swiss-Prot protein existence level 1. Necessary for the degradation of mRNAs, both in normal mRNA turnover and in nonsense-mediated mRNA decay. Removes the 7-methyl guanine cap structure from mRNA molecules, yielding a 5'-phosphorylated mRNA fragment and 7m-GDP. Contributes to the transactivation of target genes after stimulation by TGFB1. From Homo sapiens (Human).
   3146..3182    +  misc_feature   MCS (fragment): multiple cloning site
   3199..3283    +  CDS            large T antigen (fragment): large T antigen from SV40 (simian virus 40)
   3306..3427    +  polyA_signal   SV40 poly(A) signal: SV40 polyadenylation signal
   3461..3889    -  rep_origin     f1 ori (sequence partly withheld): f1 bacteriophage origin of replication; arrow indicates direction of (+) strand synthesis
   3916..4020    +  promoter       AmpR promoter: bla
   4022..4379    +  promoter       SV40 promoter: SV40 enhancer and early promoter
   4414..5208    +  CDS            NeoR/KanR: aminoglycoside phosphotransferase from Tn5; aph(3')-II (or nptII); confers resistance to neomycin, kanamycin, and G418 (Geneticin®)
   5229..5381    +  CDS            ble (fragment): BLE_KLEPN - Experimental evidence at protein level: Swiss-Prot protein existence level 1. Binding protein with a strong affinity to the bleomycin family of antibiotics. Binds to CL990; an antimitotic-antibiotic compound. From Klebsiella pneumoniae.
   5440..5487    +  polyA_signal   HSV TK poly(A) signal: herpes simplex virus thymidine kinase polyadenylation signal (Cole and Stacy, 1985)
   5578..5594    -  polyA_signal   bGH poly(A) signal (fragment): bovine growth hormone polyadenylation signal
   5816..6404    +  rep_origin     ori: high-copy-number ColE1/pMB1/pBR322/pUC origin of replication
