[The description below was written by a language model from this plasmid's Addgene catalogue record and pLannotate feature annotations shown in this document.]
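Description:
pT7-EGFP-C1-HsDCP1a-H19A_V is a 6.5 kb mammalian expression plasmid encoding human DCP1a carrying the H19A substitution, fused to the C-terminus of EGFP. The catalogue lists the backbone as unknown, but the name and the annotated layout are consistent with an EGFP-C1-type vector modified to include a T7 promoter. The CMV immediate-early enhancer and promoter drive transcription in mammalian cells. A bacteriophage T7 promoter lies between the CMV promoter and the EGFP start, which would also allow transcription by T7 RNA polymerase. The EGFP coding sequence is followed closely by the DCP1A open reading frame, then remnants of the multiple cloning site and an SV40 polyadenylation signal. Besides the H19A change indicated by the name, the insert is recorded as having two silent nucleotide differences from the NCBI reference sequence. Short annotated fragments (HIV-1 LTR, SV40 large T antigen, ble, bGH poly(A)) are probably incidental similarity matches or vector remnants rather than functional elements.

Propagation in bacteria relies on a high-copy ColE1/pUC-type origin, and an f1 origin is also present. A single Tn5 NeoR/KanR cassette sits behind tandem bacterial (AmpR) and SV40 early promoters and ends with an HSV TK polyadenylation signal. It provides kanamycin selection in E. coli and can confer G418 resistance in mammalian cells.

DCP1a is a cofactor of the mRNA decapping enzyme DCP2, acting in general mRNA turnover and nonsense-mediated decay. The associated publication examines activation of DCP2 by DCP1 on the EDC4 scaffold. This suggests use as a GFP-tagged point mutant for localization, interaction or functional assays in human cells, although the record states only mammalian expression as its purpose. The depositor sequence may be theoretical rather than fully verified.
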