Addgene plasmid #147799: pT7-EGFP-C1-HsDCP1a-H19A_V
Purpose: Mammalian Expression of HsDCP1a-H19A
Depositing lab: Elisa Izaurralde. Depositing organization: Max Planck Institute for Developmental Biology. Publication: The activation of the decapping enzyme DCP2 by DCP1 occurs on the EDC4 scaffold and involves a conserved loop in DCP1. Chang CT, Bercovich N, Loh B, Jonas S, Izaurralde E. Nucleic Acids Res. 2014 Apr;42(8):5217-33. doi: 10.1093/nar/gku129. Epub 2014 Feb 8. PubMed 24510189.
Backbone
  Vector backbone: Unknown
  Vector type: Mammalian Expression
Growth in bacteria
  Bacterial resistance: Kanamycin, 50 μg/mL
  Growth temperature: 37°C
  Growth strain: DH5alpha
  Copy number: High Copy
Gene/Insert
  Gene/Insert name: HsDCP1a-H19A
  Species: H. sapiens (human)
  Mutation: two silent mutations T237C and T1716G compared to the sequence given by NCBI AY146651.1.
  Entrez Gene: DCP1A (a.k.a. HSA275986, Nbla00360, SMAD4IP1, SMIF)
  Cloning method: Unknown
Terms and licenses: Academic/Nonprofit Terms; Industry Terms: Not Available to Industry
Depositor comments: Plasmids from this collection were made available to the research community and donated after the lab closed. Please note that the sequence provided by the depositing laboratory may be theoretical/predicted or based on Sanger sequencing results. There may be discrepancies between sequencing results obtained by Addgene and the depositor sequence. If an Addgene verified sequence is not available, please contact before placing your order to request that our lab fully sequence the plasmid.
How to cite: pT7-EGFP-C1-HsDCP1a-H19A_V was a gift from Elisa Izaurralde (Addgene plasmid # 147799 ; http://n2t.net/addgene:147799 ; RRID:Addgene_147799)
